>Addgene plasmid #238611 | KEAP1-HiBiT(CMV) Vector | addgene full sequence | sequence record 481210 | Addgene NGS Result
TCAATATTGGCCATTAGCCATATTATTCATTGGTTATATAGCATAAATCAATATTGGCTATTGGCCATTG
CATACGTTGTATCTATATCATAATATGTACATTTATATTGGCTCATGTCCAATATGACCGCCATGTTGGC
ATTGATTATTGACTAGTTATTAATAGTAATCAATTACGGGGTCATTAGTTCATAGCCCATATATGGAGTT
CCGCGTTACATAACTTACGGTAAATGGCCCGCCTGGCTGACCGCCCAACGACCCCCGCCCATTGACGTCA
ATAATGACGTATGTTCCCATAGTAACGCCAATAGGGACTTTCCATTGACGTCAATGGGTGGAGTATTTAC
GGTAAACTGCCCACTTGGCAGTACATCAAGTGTATCATATGCCAAGTCCGCCCCCTATTGACGTCAATGA
CGGTAAATGGCCCGCCTGGCATTATGCCCAGTACATGACCTTACGGGACTTTCCTACTTGGCAGTACATC
TACGTATTAGTCATCGCTATTACCATGGTGATGCGGTTTTGGCAGTACACCAATGGGCGTGGATAGCGGT
TTGACTCACGGGGATTTCCAAGTCTCCACCCCATTGACGTCAATGGGAGTTTGTTTTGGCACCAAAATCA
ACGGGACTTTCCAAAATGTCGTAATAACCCCGCCCCGTTGACGCAAATGGGCGGTAGGCGTGTACGGTGG
GAGGTCTATATAAGCAGAGCTGGTTTAGTGAACCGTCAGATCACTAGAAGCTTTATTGCGGTAGTTTATC
ACAGTTAAATTGCTAACGCAGTCAGTGCTTCTGACACAACAGTCTCGAACTTAAGCTGCAGAAGTTGGTC
GTGAGGCACTGGGCAGGTAAGTATCAAGGTTACAAGACAGGTTTAAGGAGACCAATAGAAACTGGGCTTG
TCGAGACAGAGAAGACTCTTGCGTTTCTGATAGGCACCTATTGGTCTTACTGACATCCACTTTGCCTTTC
TCTCCACAGGTGTCCACTCCCAGTTCAATTACAGCTCTTAAGGCTAGAGTATTAATACGACTCACTATAG
GGCTAGCGATCGCCATGCAGCCAGATCCCAGGCCTAGCGGGGCTGGGGCCTGCTGCCGATTCCTGCCCCT
GCAGTCACAGTGCCCTGAGGGGGCAGGGGACGCGGTGATGTACGCCTCCACTGAGTGCAAGGCGGAGGTG
ACGCCCTCCCAGCATGGCAACCGCACCTTCAGCTACACCCTGGAGGATCATACCAAGCAGGCCTTTGGCA
TCATGAACGAGCTGCGGCTCAGCCAGCAGCTGTGTGACGTCACACTGCAGGTCAAGTACCAGGATGCACC
GGCCGCCCAGTTCATGGCCCACAAGGTGGTGCTGGCCTCATCCAGCCCTGTCTTCAAGGCCATGTTCACC
AACGGGCTGCGGGAGCAGGGCATGGAGGTGGTGTCCATTGAGGGTATCCACCCCAAGGTCATGGAGCGCC
TCATTGAATTCGCCTACACGGCCTCCATCTCCATGGGCGAGAAGTGTGTCCTCCACGTCATGAACGGCGC
TGTCATGTACCAGATCGACAGCGTTGTCCGTGCCTGCAGTGACTTCCTGGTGCAGCAGCTGGACCCCAGC
AATGCCATCGGCATCGCCAACTTCGCTGAGCAGATTGGCTGTGTGGAGTTGCACCAGCGTGCCCGGGAGT
ACATCTACATGCATTTTGGGGAGGTGGCCAAGCAAGAGGAGTTCTTCAACCTGTCCCACTGCCAACTGGT
GACCCTCATCAGCCGGGACGACCTGAACGTGCGCTGCGAGTCCGAGGTCTTCCACGCCTGCATCAACTGG
GTCAAGTACGACTGCGAACAGCGACGGTTCTACGTCCAGGCGCTGCTGCGGGCCGTGCGCTGCCACTCGT
TGACGCCGAACTTCCTGCAGATGCAGCTGCAGAAGTGCGAGATCCTGCAGTCCGACTCCCGCTGCAAGGA
CTACCTGGTCAAGATCTTCGAGGAGCTCACCCTGCACAAGCCCACGCAGGTGATGCCCTGCCGGGCG
[864 nt withheld, positions 2028-2891]
ATGGAGCCCTGCCGGAAGCAGATTGACCAGCAGAACTGTACCTGTGTTTCTCAAGGCAGTTCAGGTGGCT
CGAGCGGTGTGAGCGGCTGGCGGCTGTTCAAGAAGATTAGCTAAGGCCGCGACTCTAGAGTCGACCTGCA
GGCATGCAAGCTGATCCGGCTGCTAACAAAGCCCGAAAGGAAGCTGAGTTGGCTGCTGCCACCGCTGAGC
AATAACTAGCATAACCCCTTGGGGCGGCCGCTTCGAGCAGACATGATAAGATACATTGATGAGTTTGGAC
AAACCACAACTAGAATGCAGTGAAAAAAATGCTTTATTTGTGAAATTTGTGATGCTATTGCTTTATTTGT
AACCATTATAAGCTGCAATAAACAAGTTAACAACAACAATTGCATTCATTTTATGTTTCAGGTTCAGGGG
GAGATGTGGGAGGTTTTTTTAAGCAAGTAAAACCTCTACAAATGTGGTAAAATCGAATTTTAACAAAATA
TTAACGCTTACAATTTCCTGATGCGGTATTTTCTCCTTACGCATCTGTGCGGTATTTCACACCGCATACG
CGGATCTGCGCAGCACCATGGCCTGAAATAACCTCTGAAAGAGGAACTTGGTTAGGTACCTTCTGAGGCG
GAAAGAACCAGCTGTGGAATGTGTGTCAGTTAGGGTGTGGAAAGTCCCCAGGCTCCCCAGCAGGCAGAAG
TATGCAAAGCATGCATCTCAATTAGTCAGCAACCAGGTGTGGAAAGTCCCCAGGCTCCCCAGCAGGCAGA
AGTATGCAAAGCATGCATCTCAATTAGTCAGCAACCATAGTCCCGCCCCTAACTCCGCCCATCCCGCCCC
TAACTCCGCCCAGTTCCGCCCATTCTCCGCCCCATGGCTGACTAATTTTTTTTATTTATGCAGAGGCCGA
GGCCGCCTCGGCCTCTGAGCTATTCCAGAAGTAGTGAGGAGGCTTTTTTGGAGGCCTAGGCTTTTGCAAA
AAGCTTAATTAACTGTTGACAATTAATCATCGGCATAGTATATCGGCATAGTATAATACGACAAGGTGAG
GAACTAAACCCAGGAGGCAGATCATGATTGAACAAGATGGATTGCACGCAGGTTCTCCGGCCGCTTGGGT
GGAGAGGCTATTCGGCTATGACTGGGCACAACAGACAATCGGCTGCTCTGATGCCGCCGTGTTCCGGCTG
TCAGCGCAGGGGCGCCCGGTTCTTTTTGTCAAGACCGACCTGTCCGGTGCCCTGAATGAACTGCAGGACG
AGGCAGCGCGGCTATCGTGGCTGGCCACGACGGGCGTTCCTTGCGCAGCTGTGCTCGACGTTGTCACTGA
AGCGGGAAGGGACTGGCTGCTATTGGGCGAAGTGCCGGGGCAGGATCTCCTGTCATCTCACCTTGCTCCT
GCCGAGAAAGTATCCATCATGGCTGATGCAATGCGGCGGCTGCATACGCTTGATCCGGCTACCTGCCCAT
TCGACCACCAAGCGAAACATCGCATCGAGCGAGCACGTACTCGGATGGAAGCCGGTCTTGTCGATCAGGA
TGATCTGGACGAAGAGCATCAGGGGCTCGCGCCAGCCGAACTGTTCGCCAGGCTCAAGGCGCGCATGCCC
GACGGCGAGGATCTCGTCGTGACCCATGGCGATGCCTGCTTGCCGAATATCATGGTGGAAAATGGCCGCT
TTTCTGGATTCATCGACTGTGGCCGGCTGGGTGTGGCGGACCGCTATCAGGACATAGCGTTGGCTACCCG
TGATATTGCTGAAGAGCTTGGCGGCGAATGGGCTGACCGCTTCCTCGTGCTTTACGGTATCGCCGCTCCC
GATTCGCAGCGCATCGCCTTCTATCGCCTTCTTGACGAGTTCTTCTGAGCGGGACTCTGGGGTTCGAAAT
GACCGACCAAGCGACGCCCAACCTGCCATCACGATGGCCGCAATAAAATATCTTTATTTTCATTACATCT
GTGTGTTGGTTTTTTGTGTGAATCGATAGCGATAAGGATCCTCTTTGCGCTTGCGTTTTCCCTTGTCCAG
ATAGCCCAGTAGCTGACATTCATCCGGGGTCAGCACCGTTTCTGCGGACTGGCTTTCTACCCGGTATCAG
CTCACTCAAAGGCGGTAATACGGTTATCCACAGAATCAGGGGATAACGCAGGAAAGAACATGTGAGCAAA
AGGCCAGCAAAAGGCCAGGAACCGTAAAAAGGCCGCGTTGCTGGCGTTTTTCCATAGGCTCCGCCCCCCT
GACGAGCATCACAAAAATCGACGCTCAAGTCAGAGGTGGCGAAACCCGACAGGACTATAAAGATACCAGG
CGTTTCCCCCTGGAAGCTCCCTCGTGCGCTCTCCTGTTCCGACCCTGCCGCTTACCGGATACCTGTCCGC
CTTTCTCCCTTCGGGAAGCGTGGCGCTTTCTCATAGCTCACGCTGTAGGTATCTCAGTTCGGTGTAGGTC
GTTCGCTCCAAGCTGGGCTGTGTGCACGAACCCCCCGTTCAGCCCGACCGCTGCGCCTTATCCGGTAACT
ATCGTCTTGAGTCCAACCCGGTAAGACACGACTTATCGCCACTGGCAGCAGCCACTGGTAACAGGATTAG
CAGAGCGAGGTATGTAGGCGGTGCTACAGAGTTCTTGAAGTGGTGGCCTAACTACGGCTACACTAGAAGG
ACAGTATTTGGTATCTGCGCTCTGCTGAAGCCAGTTACCTTCGGAAAAAGAGTTGGTAGCTCTTGATCCG
GCAAACAAACCACCGCTGGTAGCGGTGGTTTTTTTGTTTGCAAGCAGCAGATTACGCGCAGAAAAAAAGG
ATTTCAAGAAGATCCTTTGATCTTTTCTACGGGGTCTGACGCTCAGTGGAACGAAAACTCACGTTAAGGG
ATTTTGGTCATGAGATTATCAAAAAGGATCTTCACCTAGATCCTTTTATAGTCCGGAAATACAGGAACGC
ACGCTGGATGGCCCTTCGCTGGGATGGTGAAACCATGAAAAATGGCAGCTTCAGTGGATTAAGTGGGGGT
AATGTGGCCTGTACCCTCTGGTTGCATAGGTATTCATACGGTTAAAATTTATCAGGCGCGATTGCGGCAG
TTTTTCGGGTGGTTTGTTGCCATTTTTACCTGTCTGCTGCCGTGATCGCGCTGAACGCGTTTTAGCGGTG
CGTACAATTAAGGGATTATGGTAAATCCACTTACTGTCTGCCCTCGTAGCCATCGAGATAAACCGCAGTA
CTCCGGCCACGATGCGTCCGGCGTAGAGGATCGAGATCT
Features (pLannotate 1.2.2; 19 found; start..end, strand, type, name):
    140..517     +  enhancer       CMV enhancer: human cytomegalovirus immediate early enhancer
    519..718     +  promoter       CMV promoter: human cytomegalovirus (CMV) immediate early promoter
    857..989     +  intron         chimeric intron: chimera between introns from human β-globin and immunoglobulin heavy chain genes
   1033..1051    +  promoter       T7 promoter: promoter for bacteriophage T7 RNA polymerase
   1065..2393    +  CDS            KEAP1 (fragment) (sequence partly withheld): KEAP1_HUMAN - Also known as INRF2 From Homo sapiens (Human).
   3014..3043    +  misc_feature   MCS (fragment): pUC18/19 multiple cloning site
   3050..3099    +  CDS            SET1 (fragment): solubility-enhancement tag derived from T7 phage gene 10B
   3107..3126    +  terminator     T7 terminator (fragment): transcription terminator for bacteriophage T7 RNA polymerase
   3148..3269    -  polyA_signal   SV40 poly(A) signal: SV40 polyadenylation signal
   3292..3360    -  CDS            large T antigen (fragment): large T antigen from SV40 (simian virus 40)
   3365..3397    +  rep_origin     M13 ori (fragment): M13 bacteriophage origin of replication; arrow indicates direction of (+) strand synthesis
   3398..3449    -  misc_feature   bom (fragment): basis of mobility region from pBR322
   3514..3871    +  promoter       SV40 promoter: SV40 enhancer and early promoter
   3886..3933    +  promoter       EM7 promoter: synthetic bacterial promoter&nbsp
   3965..4756    +  CDS            neo: KKA2_KLEPN - Also known as kan, nptII. Experimental evidence at protein level: Swiss-Prot protein existence level 1. Resistance to kanamycin, neomycin, paromomycin, ribostamycin, butirosin and gentamicin B. From Klebsiella pneumoniae.
   4823..4871    +  polyA_signal   poly(A) signal: synthetic polyadenylation signal
   4892..4981    -  CDS            tnpA (fragment): TN5P_ECOLX - Also known as tnp. Experimental evidence at protein level: Swiss-Prot protein existence level 1. Mediates transposition of transposon Tn5 by a 'cut and paste' mechanism. First, the monomeric transposase binds the 19 bp inverted DNA repeats flanking the transposon. Then, dimerization of the DNA- bound transposase creates a synaptic DNA complex. After nicking of the first DNA strand, excision of the transposon proceeds through a series of intermediates. The transposase then mediates the insertion of the transposon at a new site by strand transfer. The activity of the wild- type tran
   5110..5698    -  rep_origin     ori: high-copy-number ColE1/pMB1/pBR322/pUC origin of replication
   5814..6097    +  misc_feature   cer region: ColE1-derived recombination site that helps to maintain plasmids as monomers
