>Addgene plasmid #238611 | KEAP1-HiBiT(CMV) Vector | analyzer sequence | sequence record 475086
TCAATATTGGCCATTAGCCATATTATTCATTGGTTATATAGCATAAATCAATATTGGCTATTGGCCATTG
CATACGTTGTATCTATATCATAATATGTACATTTATATTGGCTCATGTCCAATATGACCGCCATGTTGGC
ATTGATTATTGACTAGTTATTAATAGTAATCAATTACGGGGTCATTAGTTCATAGCCCATATATGGAGTT
CCGCGTTACATAACTTACGGTAAATGGCCCGCCTGGCTGACCGCCCAACGACCCCCGCCCATTGACGTCA
ATAATGACGTATGTTCCCATAGTAACGCCAATAGGGACTTTCCATTGACGTCAATGGGTGGAGTATTTAC
GGTAAACTGCCCACTTGGCAGTACATCAAGTGTATCATATGCCAAGTCCGCCCCCTATTGACGTCAATGA
CGGTAAATGGCCCGCCTGGCATTATGCCCAGTACATGACCTTACGGGACTTTCCTACTTGGCAGTACATC
TACGTATTAGTCATCGCTATTACCATGGTGATGCGGTTTTGGCAGTACACCAATGGGCGTGGATAGCGGT
TTGACTCACGGGGATTTCCAAGTCTCCACCCCATTGACGTCAATGGGAGTTTGTTTTGGCACCAAAATCA
ACGGGACTTTCCAAAATGTCGTAATAACCCCGCCCCGTTGACGCAAATGGGCGGTAGGCGTGTACGGTGG
GAGGTCTATATAAGCAGAGCTGGTTTAGTGAACCGTCAGATCACTAGAAGCTTTATTGCGGTAGTTTATC
ACAGTTAAATTGCTAACGCAGTCAGTGCTTCTGACACAACAGTCTCGAACTTAAGCTGCAGAAGTTGGTC
GTGAGGCACTGGGCAGGTAAGTATCAAGGTTACAAGACAGGTTTAAGGAGACCAATAGAAACTGGGCTTG
TCGAGACAGAGAAGACTCTTGCGTTTCTGATAGGCACCTATTGGTCTTACTGACATCCACTTTGCCTTTC
TCTCCACAGGTGTCCACTCCCAGTTCAATTACAGCTCTTAAGGCTAGAGTATTAATACGACTCACTATAG
GGCTAGCGATCGCCATGCAGCCAGATCCCAGGCCTAGCGGGGCTGGGGCCTGCTGCCGATTCCTGCCCCT
GCAGTCACAGTGCCCTGAGGGGGCAGGGGACGCGGTGATGTACGCCTCCACTGAGTGCAAGGCGGAGGTG
ACGCCCTCCCAGCATGGCAACCGCACCTTCAGCTACACCCTGGAGGATCATACCAAGCAGGCCTTTGGCA
TCATGAACGAGCTGCGGCTCAGCCAGCAGCTGTGTGACGTCACACTGCAGGTCAAGTACCAGGATGCACC
GGCCGCCCAGTTCATGGCCCACAAGGTGGTGCTGGCCTCATCCAGCCCTGTCTTCAAGGCCATGTTCACC
AACGGGCTGCGGGAGCAGGGCATGGAGGTGGTGTCCATTGAGGGTATCCACCCCAAGGTCATGGAGCGCC
TCATTGAATTCGCCTACACGGCCTCCATCTCCATGGGCGAGAAGTGTGTCCTCCACGTCATGAACGGCGC
TGTCATGTACCAGATCGACAGCGTTGTCCGTGCCTGCAGTGACTTCCTGGTGCAGCAGCTGGACCCCAGC
AATGCCATCGGCATCGCCAACTTCGCTGAGCAGATTGGCTGTGTGGAGTTGCACCAGCGTGCCCGGGAGT
ACATCTACATGCATTTTGGGGAGGTGGCCAAGCAAGAGGAGTTCTTCAACCTGTCCCACTGCCAACTGGT
GACCCTCATCAGCCGGGACGACCTGAACGTGCGCTGCGAGTCCGAGGTCTTCCACGCCTGCATCAACTGG
GTCAAGTACGACTGCGAACAGCGACGGTTCTACGTCCAGGCGCTGCTGCGGGCCGTGCGCTGCCACTCGT
TGACGCCGAACTTCCTGCAGATGCAGCTGCAGAAGTGCGAGATCCTGCAGTCCGACTCCCGCTGCAAGGA
CTACCTGGTCAAGATCTTCGAGGAGCTCACCCTGCACAAGCCCACGCAGGTGATGCCCTGCCGGGCG
[81 nt withheld, positions 2028-2108]
A
[782 nt withheld, positions 2110-2891]
ATGGAGCCCTGCCGGAAGCAGATTGACCAGCAGAACTGTACCTGTGTTTCTCAAGGCAGTTCAGGTGGCT
CGAGCGGTGTGAGCGGCTGGCGGCTGTTCAAGAAGATTAGCTAAGGCCGCGACTCTAGAGTCGACCTGCA
GGCATGCAAGCTGATCCGGCTGCTAACAAAGCCCGAAAGGAAGCTGAGTTGGCTGCTGCCACCGCTGAGC
AATAACTAGCATAACCCCTTGGGGCGGCCGCTTCGAGCAGACATGATAAGATACATTGATGAGTTTGGAC
AAACCACAACTAGAATGCAGTGAAAAAAATGCTTTATTTGTGAAATTTGTGATGCTATTGCTTTATTTGT
AACCATTATAAGCTGCAATAAACAAGTTAACAACAACAATTGCATTCATTTTATGTTTCAGGTTCAGGGG
GAGATGTGGGAGGTTTTTTTAAGCAAGTAAAACCTCTACAAATGTGGTAAAATCGAATTTTAACAAAATA
TTAACGCTTACAATTTCCTGATGCGGTATTTTCTCCTTACGCATCTGTGCGGTATTTCACACCGCATACG
CGGATCTGCGCAGCACCATGGCCTGAAATAACCTCTGAAAGAGGAACTTGGTTAGGTACCTTCTGAGGCG
GAAAGAACCAGCTGTGGAATGTGTGTCAGTTAGGGTGTGGAAAGTCCCCAGGCTCCCCAGCAGGCAGAAG
TATGCAAAGCATGCATCTCAATTAGTCAGCAACCAGGTGTGGAAAGTCCCCAGGCTCCCCAGCAGGCAGA
AGTATGCAAAGCATGCATCTCAATTAGTCAGCAACCATAGTCCCGCCCCTAACTCCGCCCATCCCGCCCC
TAACTCCGCCCAGTTCCGCCCATTCTCCGCCCCATGGCTGACTAATTTTTTTTATTTATGCAGAGGCCGA
GGCCGCCTCGGCCTCTGAGCTATTCCAGAAGTAGTGAGGAGGCTTTTTTGGAGGCCTAGGCTTTTGCAAA
AAGCTTAATTAACTGTTGACAATTAATCATCGGCATAGTATATCGGCATAGTATAATACGACAAGGTGAG
GAACTAAACCCAGGAGGCAGATCATGATTGAACAAGATGGATTGCACGCAGGTTCTCCGGCCGCTTGGGT
GGAGAGGCTATTCGGCTATGACTGGGCACAACAGACAATCGGCTGCTCTGATGCCGCCGTGTTCCGGCTG
TCAGCGCAGGGGCGCCCGGTTCTTTTTGTCAAGACCGACCTGTCCGGTGCCCTGAATGAACTGCAGGACG
AGGCAGCGCGGCTATCGTGGCTGGCCACGACGGGCGTTCCTTGCGCAGCTGTGCTCGACGTTGTCACTGA
AGCGGGAAGGGACTGGCTGCTATTGGGCGAAGTGCCGGGGCAGGATCTCCTGTCATCTCACCTTGCTCCT
GCCGAGAAAGTATCCATCATGGCTGATGCAATGCGGCGGCTGCATACGCTTGATCCGGCTACCTGCCCAT
TCGACCACCAAGCGAAACATCGCATCGAGCGAGCACGTACTCGGATGGAAGCCGGTCTTGTCGATCAGGA
TGATCTGGACGAAGAGCATCAGGGGCTCGCGCCAGCCGAACTGTTCGCCAGGCTCAAGGCGCGCATGCCC
GACGGCGAGGATCTCGTCGTGACCCATGGCGATGCCTGCTTGCCGAATATCATGGTGGAAAATGGCCGCT
TTTCTGGATTCATCGACTGTGGCCGGCTGGGTGTGGCGGACCGCTATCAGGACATAGCGTTGGCTACCCG
TGATATTGCTGAAGAGCTTGGCGGCGAATGGGCTGACCGCTTCCTCGTGCTTTACGGTATCGCCGCTCCC
GATTCGCAGCGCATCGCCTTCTATCGCCTTCTTGACGAGTTCTTCTGAGCGGGACTCTGGGGTTCGAAAT
GACCGACCAAGCGACGCCCAACCTGCCATCACGATGGCCGCAATAAAATATCTTTATTTTCATTACATCT
GTGTGTTGGTTTTTTGTGTGAATCGATAGCGATAAGGATCCTCTTTGCGCTTGCGTTTTCCCTTGTCCAG
ATAGCCCAGTAGCTGACATTCATCCGGGGTCAGCACCGTTTCTGCGGACTGGCTTTCTACCCGGTATCAG
CTCACTCAAAGGCGGTAATACGGTTATCCACAGAATCAGGGGATAACGCAGGAAAGAACATGTGAGCAAA
AGGCCAGCAAAAGGCCAGGAACCGTAAAAAGGCCGCGTTGCTGGCGTTTTTCCATAGGCTCCGCCCCCCT
GACGAGCATCACAAAAATCGACGCTCAAGTCAGAGGTGGCGAAACCCGACAGGACTATAAAGATACCAGG
CGTTTCCCCCTGGAAGCTCCCTCGTGCGCTCTCCTGTTCCGACCCTGCCGCTTACCGGATACCTGTCCGC
CTTTCTCCCTTCGGGAAGCGTGGCGCTTTCTCATAGCTCACGCTGTAGGTATCTCAGTTCGGTGTAGGTC
GTTCGCTCCAAGCTGGGCTGTGTGCACGAACCCCCCGTTCAGCCCGACCGCTGCGCCTTATCCGGTAACT
ATCGTCTTGAGTCCAACCCGGTAAGACACGACTTATCGCCACTGGCAGCAGCCACTGGTAACAGGATTAG
CAGAGCGAGGTATGTAGGCGGTGCTACAGAGTTCTTGAAGTGGTGGCCTAACTACGGCTACACTAGAAGG
ACAGTATTTGGTATCTGCGCTCTGCTGAAGCCAGTTACCTTCGGAAAAAGAGTTGGTAGCTCTTGATCCG
GCAAACAAACCACCGCTGGTAGCGGTGGTTTTTTTGTTTGCAAGCAGCAGATTACGCGCAGAAAAAAAGG
ATTTCAAGAAGATCCTTTGATCTTTTCTACGGGGTCTGACGCTCAGTGGAACGAAAACTCACGTTAAGGG
ATTTTGGTCATGAGATTATCAAAAAGGATCTTCACCTAGATCCTTTTATAGTCCGGAAATACAGGAACGC
ACGCTGGATGGCCCTTCGCTGGGATGGTGAAACCATGAAAAATGGCAGCTTCAGTGGATTAAGTGGGGGT
AATGTGGCCTGTACCCTCTGGTTGCATAGGTATTCATACGGTTAAAATTTATCAGGCGCGATTGCGGCAG
TTTTTCGGGTGGTTTGTTGCCATTTTTACCTGTCTGCTGCCGTGATCGCGCTGAACGCGTTTTAGCGGTG
CGTACAATTAAGGGATTATGGTAAATCCACTTACTGTCTGCCCTCGTAGCCATCGAGATAAACCGCAGTA
CTCCGGCCACGATGCGTCCGGCGTAGAGGATCGAGATCT
Features (pLannotate 1.2.2; 19 found; start..end, strand, type, name):
    140..517     +  enhancer       CMV enhancer: human cytomegalovirus immediate early enhancer
    519..718     +  promoter       CMV promoter: human cytomegalovirus (CMV) immediate early promoter
    857..989     +  intron         chimeric intron: chimera between introns from human β-globin and immunoglobulin heavy chain genes
   1033..1051    +  promoter       T7 promoter: promoter for bacteriophage T7 RNA polymerase
   1065..2393    +  CDS            KEAP1 (fragment) (sequence partly withheld): KEAP1_HUMAN - Also known as INRF2 From Homo sapiens (Human).
   3014..3043    +  misc_feature   MCS (fragment): pUC18/19 multiple cloning site
   3050..3099    +  CDS            SET1 (fragment): solubility-enhancement tag derived from T7 phage gene 10B
   3107..3126    +  terminator     T7 terminator (fragment): transcription terminator for bacteriophage T7 RNA polymerase
   3148..3269    -  polyA_signal   SV40 poly(A) signal: SV40 polyadenylation signal
   3292..3360    -  CDS            large T antigen (fragment): large T antigen from SV40 (simian virus 40)
   3365..3397    +  rep_origin     M13 ori (fragment): M13 bacteriophage origin of replication; arrow indicates direction of (+) strand synthesis
   3398..3449    -  misc_feature   bom (fragment): basis of mobility region from pBR322
   3514..3871    +  promoter       SV40 promoter: SV40 enhancer and early promoter
   3886..3933    +  promoter       EM7 promoter: synthetic bacterial promoter&nbsp
   3965..4756    +  CDS            neo: KKA2_KLEPN - Also known as kan, nptII. Experimental evidence at protein level: Swiss-Prot protein existence level 1. Resistance to kanamycin, neomycin, paromomycin, ribostamycin, butirosin and gentamicin B. From Klebsiella pneumoniae.
   4823..4871    +  polyA_signal   poly(A) signal: synthetic polyadenylation signal
   4892..4981    -  CDS            tnpA (fragment): TN5P_ECOLX - Also known as tnp. Experimental evidence at protein level: Swiss-Prot protein existence level 1. Mediates transposition of transposon Tn5 by a 'cut and paste' mechanism. First, the monomeric transposase binds the 19 bp inverted DNA repeats flanking the transposon. Then, dimerization of the DNA- bound transposase creates a synaptic DNA complex. After nicking of the first DNA strand, excision of the transposon proceeds through a series of intermediates. The transposase then mediates the insertion of the transposon at a new site by strand transfer. The activity of the wild- type tran
   5110..5698    -  rep_origin     ori: high-copy-number ColE1/pMB1/pBR322/pUC origin of replication
   5814..6097    +  misc_feature   cer region: ColE1-derived recombination site that helps to maintain plasmids as monomers
