[The description below was written by a language model from this plasmid's Addgene catalogue record and pLannotate feature annotations shown in this document.]
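Description:
KEAP1-HiBiT(CMV) Vector is a mammalian expression plasmid of about 6.15 kb, built on the pBiT3.1-C [CMV/HiBiT/Blast] backbone, that expresses unmutated human KEAP1 (also known as INrf2 or KLHL19) fused at its C terminus to the HiBiT tag. Transcription is driven by the human cytomegalovirus immediate-early enhancer and promoter, followed by a chimeric β-globin/immunoglobulin heavy chain intron that typically improves mRNA processing and expression. A T7 promoter sits just upstream of the coding region and could support in vitro transcription, and an SV40 polyadenylation signal lies downstream of the cassette. The automated annotation marks only a fragment of the KEAP1 reading frame and does not label HiBiT itself. Several short hits after the insert (MCS, SET1, T7 terminator, large T antigen, M13 ori, bom and tnpA fragments) are probably partial matches rather than functional parts.

In bacteria the plasmid replicates from a high-copy ColE1/pUC-type origin and is selected with kanamycin. A ColE1 cer site is also present, which helps keep plasmids as monomers. The catalogue lists blasticidin as the mammalian selectable marker, in line with the backbone name, but the feature table instead shows an SV40 early promoter and bacterial EM7 promoter driving a neo/nptII gene with a synthetic poly(A) signal, and no blasticidin resistance gene is annotated. This discrepancy is not resolved by the record.

HiBiT is a short peptide that complements the LgBiT polypeptide to reconstitute NanoLuc luciferase activity, so the fusion allows luminescent detection and quantification of KEAP1 protein in transfected cells. The record gives the purpose only as expression of the fusion protein in mammalian cells.
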