Addgene plasmid #238611: KEAP1-HiBiT(CMV) Vector
Purpose: Express KEAP1-HiBiT Fusion Protein in Mammalian Cells under a CMV promoter
Depositing lab: Promega Corporation.
Backbone
  Vector backbone: pBiT3.1-C [CMV/HiBiT/Blast] Vector
  Vector type: Mammalian Expression
  Selectable markers: Blasticidin
Growth in bacteria
  Bacterial resistance: Kanamycin, 50 μg/mL
  Growth temperature: 37°C
  Growth strain: DH5alpha
  Copy number: High Copy
Gene/Insert
  Gene/Insert name: KEAP1
  Species: H. sapiens (human)
  Mutation: None
  Entrez Gene: KEAP1 (a.k.a. INrf2, KLHL19)
  Promoter: CMV
  Tag / fusion protein: HiBiT (C terminal on backbone)
  Cloning method: Other
Terms and licenses: Academic/Nonprofit Terms; Industry Terms
How to cite: KEAP1-HiBiT(CMV) Vector was a gift from Promega Corporation (Addgene plasmid # 238611 ; http://n2t.net/addgene:238611 ; RRID:Addgene_238611)
